>Addgene plasmid #82839 | pDONR223_FBXW7_p.D211N | addgene full sequence | sequence record 162248 | Addgene NGS Result
GGCAGTTCCCTACTCTCGCGTTAACGCTAGCATGGATGTTTTCCCAGTCACGACGTTGTAAAACGACGGC
CAGTCTTAAGCTCGGGCCCCAAATAATGATTTTATTTTGACTGATAGTGACCTGTTCGTTGCAACAAATT
GATGAGCAATGCTTTTTTATAATGCCAACTTTGTACAAAAAAGTTGGCACCATGAATCAGGAACTGCTCT
CTGTGGGCAGCAAAAGACGACGAACTGGAGGCTCTCTGAGAGGTAACCCTTCCTCAAGCCAGGTAGATGA
AGAACAGATGAATCGTGTGGTAGAGGAGGAACAGCAACAGCAACTCAGACAACAAGAGGAGGAGCACACT
GCAAGGAATGGTGAAGTTGTTGGAGTAGAACCTAGACCTGGAGGCCAAAATGATTCCCAGCAAGGACAGT
TGGAAGAAAACAATAATAGATTTATTTCGGTAGATGAGGACTCCTCAGGAAACCAAGAAGAACAAGAGGA
AGATGAAGAACATGCTGGTGAACAAGATGAGGAGGATGAGGAGGAGGAGGAGATGGACCAGGAGAGTGAC
GATTTTGATCAGTCTGATGATAGTAGCAGAGAAGATGAACATACACATACTAACAGTGTCACGAACTCCA
GTAGTATTGTGGACCTGCCCGTTCACCAACTCTCCTCCCCATTCTATACAAAAACAACAAAAATGAAAAG
AAAGTTGGACCATGGTTCTGAGGTCCGCTCTTTTTCTTTGGGAAAGAAACCATGCAAAGTCTCAGAATAT
ACAAGTACCACTGGGCTTGTACCATGTTCAGCAACACCAACAACTTTTGGGAACCTCAGAGCAGCCAATG
GCCAAGGGCAACAACGACGCCGAATTACATCTGTCCAGCCACCTACAGGCCTCCAGGAATGGCTAAAAAT
GTTTCAGAGCTGGAGTGGACCAGAGAAATTGCTTGCTTTAGATGAACTCATTGATAGTTGTGAACCAACA
CAAGTAAAACATATGATGCAAGTGATAGAACCCCAGTTTCAACGAGACTTCATTTCATTGCTCCCTAAAG
AGTTGGCACTCTATGTGCTTTCATTCCTGGAACCCAAAGACCTGCTACAAGCAGCTCAGACATGTCGCTA
CTGGAGAATTTTGGCTGAAGACAACCTTCTCTGGAGAGAGAAATGCAAAGAAGAGGGGATTGATGAACCA
TTGCACATCAAGAGAAGAAAAGTAATAAAACCAGGTTTCATACACAGTCCATGGAAAAGTGCATACATCA
GACAGCACAGAATTGATACTAACTGGAGGCGAGGAGAACTCAAATCTCCTAAGGTGCTGAAAGGACATGA
TGATCATGTGATCACATGCTTACAGTTTTGTGGTAACCGAATAGTTAGTGGTTCTGATGACAACACTTTA
AAAGTTTGGTCAGCAGTCACAGGCAAATGTCTGAGAACATTAGTGGGACATACAGGTGGAGTATGGTCAT
CACAAATGAGAGACAACATCATCATTAGTGGATCTACAGATCGGACACTCAAAGTGTGGAATGCAGAGAC
TGGAGAATGTATACACACCTTATATGGGCATACTTCCACTGTGCGTTGTATGCATCTTCATGAAAAAAGA
GTTGTTAGCGGTTCTCGAGATGCCACTCTTAGGGTTTGGGATATTGAGACAGGCCAGTGTTTACATGTTT
TGATGGGTCATGTTGCAGCAGTCCGCTGTGTTCAATATGATGGCAGGAGGGTTGTTAGTGGAGCATATGA
TTTTATGGTAAAGGTGTGGGATCCAGAGACTGAAACCTGTCTACACACGTTGCAGGGGCATACTAATAGA
GTCTATTCATTACAGTTTGATGGTATCCATGTGGTGAGTGGATCTCTTGATACATCAATCCGTGTTTGGG
ATGTGGAGACAGGGAATTGCATTCACACGTTAACAGGGCACCAGTCGTTAACAAGTGGAATGGAACTCAA
AGACAATATTCTTGTCTCTGGGAATGCAGATTCTACAGTTAAAATCTGGGATATCAAAACAGGACAGTGT
TTACAAACATTGCAAGGTCCCAACAAGCATCAGAGTGCTGTGACCTGTTTACAGTTCAACAAGAACTTTG
TAATTACCAGCTCAGATGATGGAACTGTAAAACTATGGGACTTGAAAACGGGTGAATTTATTCGAAACCT
AGTCACATTGGAGAGTGGGGGGAGTGGGGGAGTTGTGTGGCGGATCAGAGCCTCAAACACAAAGCTGGTG
TGTGCAGTTGGGAGTCGGAATGGGACTGAAGAAACCAAGCTGCTGGTGCTGGACTTTGATGTGGACATGA
AGTGATTGCCAACTTTCTTGTACAAAGTTGGCATTATAAGAAAGCATTGCTTATCAATTTGTTGCAACGA
ACAGGTCACTATCAGTCAAAATAAAATCATTATTTGCCATCCAGCTGATATCCCCTATAGTGAGTCGTAT
TACATGGTCATAGCTGTTTCCTGGCAGCTCTGGCCCGTGTCTCAAAATCTCTGATGTTACATTGCACAAG
ATAAAAATATATCATCATGCCTCCTCTAGACCAGCCAGGACAGAAATGCCTCGACTTCGCTGCTACCCAA
GGTTGCCGGGTGACGCACACCGTGGAAACGGATGAAGGCACGAACCCAGTGGACATAAGCCTGTTCGGTT
CGTAAGCTGTAATGCAAGTAGCGTATGCGCTCACGCAACTGGTCCAGAACCTTGACCGAACGCAGCGGTG
GTAACGGCGCAGTGGCGGTTTTCATGGCTTGTTATGACTGTTTTTTTGGGGTACAGTCTATGCCTCGGGC
ATCCAAGCAGCAAGCGCGTTACGCCGTGGGTCGATGTTTGATGTTATGGAGCAGCAACGATGTTACGCAG
CAGGGCAGTCGCCCTAAAACAAAGTTAAACATTATGAGGGAAGCGGTGATCGCCGAAGTATCGACTCAAC
TATCAGAGGTAGTTGGCGTCATCGAGCGCCATCTCGAACCGACGTTGCTGGCCGTACATTTGTACGGCTC
CGCAGTGGATGGCGGCCTGAAGCCACACAGTGATATTGATTTGCTGGTTACGGTGACCGTAAGGCTTGAT
GAAACAACGCGGCGAGCTTTGATCAACGACCTTTTGGAAACTTCGGCTTCCCCTGGAGAGAGCGAGATTC
TCCGCGCTGTAGAAGTCACCATTGTTGTGCACGACGACATCATTCCGTGGCGTTATCCAGCTAAGCGCGA
ACTGCAATTTGGAGAATGGCAGCGCAATGACATTCTTGCAGGTATCTTCGAGCCAGCCACGATCGACATT
GATCTGGCTATCTTGCTGACAAAAGCAAGAGAACATAGCGTTGCCTTGGTAGGTCCAGCGGCGGAGGAAC
TCTTTGATCCGGTTCCTGAACAGGATCTATTTGAGGCGCTAAATGAAACCTTAACGCTATGGAACTCGCC
GCCCGACTGGGCTGGCGATGAGCGAAATGTAGTGCTTACGTTGTCCCGCATTTGGTACAGCGCAGTAACC
GGCAAAATCGCGCCGAAGGATGTCGCTGCCGACTGGGCAATGGAGCGCCTGCCGGCCCAGTATCAGCCCG
TCATACTTGAAGCTAGACAGGCTTATCTTGGACAAGAAGAAGATCGCTTGGCCTCGCGCGCAGATCAGTT
GGAAGAATTTGTCCACTACGTGAAAGGCGAGATCACCAAGGTAGTCGGCAAATAACCCTCGAGCCACCCA
TGACCAAAATCCCTTAACGTGAGTTACGCGTCGTTCCACTGAGCGTCAGACCCCGTAGAAAAGATCAAAG
GATCTTCTTGAGATCCTTTTTTTCTGCGCGTAATCTGCTGCTTGCAAACAAAAAAACCACCGCTACCAGC
GGTGGTTTGTTTGCCGGATCAAGAGCTACCAACTCTTTTTCCGAAGGTAACTGGCTTCAGCAGAGCGCAG
ATACCAAATACTGTTCTTCTAGTGTAGCCGTAGTTAGGCCACCACTTCAAGAACTCTGTAGCACCGCCTA
CATACCTCGCTCTGCTAATCCTGTTACCAGTGGCTGCTGCCAGTGGCGATAAGTCGTGTCTTACCGGGTT
GGACTCAAGACGATAGTTACCGGATAAGGCGCAGCGGTCGGGCTGAACGGGGGGTTCGTGCACACAGCCC
AGCTTGGAGCGAACGACCTACACCGAACTGAGATACCTACAGCGTGAGCTATGAGAAAGCGCCACGCTTC
CCGAAGGGAGAAAGGCGGACAGGTATCCGGTAAGCGGCAGGGTCGGAACAGGAGAGCGCACGAGGGAGCT
TCCAGGGGGAAACGCCTGGTATCTTTATAGTCCTGTCGGGTTTCGCCACCTCTGACTTGAGCGTCGATTT
TTGTGATGCTCGTCAGGGGGGCGGAGCCTATGGAAAAACGCCAGCAACGCGGCCTTTTTACGGTTCCTGG
CCTTTTGCTGGCCTTTTGCTCACATGTTCTTTCCTGCGTTATCCCCTGATTCTGTGGATAACCGTATTAC
CGCCTTTGAGTGAGCTGATACCGCTCGCCGCAGCCGAACGACCGAGCGCAGCGAGTCAGTGAGCGAGGAA
GCGGAAGAGCGCCCAATACGCAAACCGCCTCTCCCCGCGCGTTGGCCGATTCATTAATGCAGCTGGCACG
ACAGGTTTCCCGACTGGAAAGCGGGCAGTGAGCGCAACGCAATTAATACGCGTACCGCTAGCCAGGAAGA
GTTTGTAGAAACGCAAAAAGGCCATCCGTCAGGATGGCCTTCTGCTTAGTTTGATGCCTGGCAGTTTATG
GCGGGCGTCCTGCCCGCCACCCTCCGGGCCGTTGCTTCACAACGTTCAAATCCGCTCCCGGCGGATTTGT
CCTACTCAGGAGAGCGTTCACCGACAAACAACAGATAAAACGAAAGGCCCAGTCTTCCGACTGAGCCTTT
CGTTTTATTTGATGCCT
Features (pLannotate 1.2.2; 12 found; start..end, strand, type, name):
     38..74      -  CDS            lacZα (fragment): LacZα fragment of β-galactosidase; lacZ fragment
     91..186     +  protein_bind   attL3: mutant version of attL; recombination site for the Gateway® LR reaction LR Clonase™
    192..2312    +  CDS            FBXW7: FBXW7_HUMAN - Also known as FBW7 From Homo sapiens (Human).
   2320..2415    -  protein_bind   attL3: mutant version of attL; recombination site for the Gateway® LR reaction LR Clonase™
   2434..2452    -  promoter       T7 promoter: promoter for bacteriophage T7 RNA polymerase
   2642..2665    +  promoter       Pc promoter (fragment): intI1 (promoter lies within the coding sequence); class 1 integron promoter
   2841..2897    +  CDS            GmR (fragment): gentamycin acetyltransferase; aacC1; confers resistance to gentamycin
   2904..3695    +  CDS            SmR: aminoglycoside adenylyltransferase (Murphy, 1985); aadA; confers resistance to spectinomycin and streptomycin
   3788..4376    +  rep_origin     ori: high-copy-number ColE1/pMB1/pBR322/pUC origin of replication
   4559..4651    +  CDS            lacI (fragment): lac repressor; lacI; The lac repressor binds to the lac operator to inhibit transcription in E. coli. This inhibition can be relieved by adding lactose or isopropyl-β-D-thiogalactopyranoside (IPTG).
   4706..4733    -  terminator     rrnB T2 terminator: transcription terminator T2 from the E. coli rrnB gene
   4865..4908    +  terminator     rrnB T1 terminator: Escherichia coli rrnB; transcription terminator T1 from the E. coli rrnB gene
