[The description below was written by a language model from this plasmid's Addgene catalogue record and pLannotate feature annotations shown in this document.]
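Description:
pDONR223_FBXW7_p.D211N is a Gateway entry clone built on the Invitrogen pDONR223 backbone, carrying the human FBXW7 open reading frame (reference transcript NM_033632) with the missense substitution D211N. It is a bacterial propagation and shuttling plasmid rather than an expression construct. The sequenced record is about 4.9 kb, replicates in E. coli from a high-copy ColE1/pUC-type origin, and is selected with spectinomycin through the aadA aminoglycoside adenylyltransferase gene (SmR). That gene appears to be driven by a fragment of the class 1 integron Pc promoter annotated upstream. Short annotated fragments of lacZα, lacI and a gentamicin resistance gene are backbone remnants and not functional cassettes. The rrnB T1 and T2 terminators help insulate the cloning region from read-through transcription.

The FBXW7 coding sequence of roughly 2.1 kb sits between two attL recombination sites, in opposite orientations. The annotation tool labels both as attL3, a mutant attL. These sites allow an LR Clonase reaction to move the ORF directionally into any compatible Gateway destination vector. The record lists no promoter for the insert, so expression depends entirely on the destination vector. A T7 promoter lies just outside the downstream attL site and points back toward the insert on the antisense strand. The clone is "closed", meaning a stop codon immediately follows the ORF, so it suits native or N-terminally tagged expression but not C-terminal fusions.

FBXW7 encodes an F-box/WD40 protein. This variant belongs to the Target Accelerator Plasmid Collection, a set of mutant alleles assembled for high-throughput phenotyping of somatic mutations found in lung cancer.
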