Addgene plasmid #82839: pDONR223_FBXW7_p.D211N
Purpose: Gateway Donor vector containing FBXW7 , part of the Target Accelerator Plasmid Collection.
Depositing lab: Jesse Boehm & Matthew Meyerson & David Root. Publication: High-throughput Phenotyping of Lung Cancer Somatic Mutations. Berger AH, Brooks AN, Wu X, Shrestha Y, Chouinard C, Piccioni F, Bagul M, Kamburov A, Imielinski M, Hogstrom L, Zhu C, Yang X, Pantel S, Sakai R, Watson J, Kaplan N, Campbell JD, Singh S, Root DE, Narayan R, Natoli T, Lahr DL, Tirosh I, Tamayo P, Getz G, Wong B, Doench J, Subramanian A, Golub TR, Meyerson M, Boehm JS. Cancer Cell. 2016 Aug 8;30(2):214-28. doi: 10.1016/j.ccell.2016.06.022. Epub 2016 Jul 28. PubMed 27478040.
Backbone
  Vector backbone: pDONR223
  Backbone manufacturer: Invitrogen
  Vector type: Gateway Entry vector
Growth in bacteria
  Bacterial resistance: Spectinomycin, 50 μg/mL
  Growth temperature: 37°C
  Growth strain: DH5alpha
  Copy number: High Copy
Gene/Insert
  Gene/Insert name: FBXW7
  Species: H. sapiens (human)
  Mutation: D211N
  GenBank ID: NM_033632
  Entrez Gene: FBXW7 (a.k.a. AGO, CDC4, DEDHIL, FBW6, FBW7, FBX30, FBXO30, FBXW6, SEL-10, SEL10, hAgo, hCdc4)
  Promoter: None
  Cloning method: Gateway Cloning
  Sequencing primers: 5′ M13pUC-fwd; 3′ M13-Rev
Terms and licenses: Academic/Nonprofit Terms; Industry Terms: Not Available to Industry
Depositor comments: CLOSED (stop codon immediately follows insert)
How to cite: pDONR223_FBXW7_p.D211N was a gift from Jesse Boehm & Matthew Meyerson & David Root (Addgene plasmid # 82839 ; http://n2t.net/addgene:82839 ; RRID:Addgene_82839)
