>Addgene plasmid #82839 | pDONR223_FBXW7_p.D211N | depositor partial sequence | sequence record 157565 | Insert sequence
ATGAATCAGGAACTGCTCTCTGTGGGCAGCAAAAGACGACGAACTGGAGGCTCTCTGAGAGGTAACCCTT
CCTCAAGCCAGGTAGATGAAGAACAGATGAATCGTGTGGTAGAGGAGGAACAGCAACAGCAACTCAGACA
ACAAGAGGAGGAGCACACTGCAAGGAATGGTGAAGTTGTTGGAGTAGAACCTAGACCTGGAGGCCAAAAT
GATTCCCAGCAAGGACAGTTGGAAGAAAACAATAATAGATTTATTTCGGTAGATGAGGACTCCTCAGGAA
ACCAAGAAGAACAAGAGGAAGATGAAGAACATGCTGGTGAACAAGATGAGGAGGATGAGGAGGAGGAGGA
GATGGACCAGGAGAGTGACGATTTTGATCAGTCTGATGATAGTAGCAGAGAAGATGAACATACACATACT
AACAGTGTCACGAACTCCAGTAGTATTGTGGACCTGCCCGTTCACCAACTCTCCTCCCCATTCTATACAA
AAACAACAAAAATGAAAAGAAAGTTGGACCATGGTTCTGAGGTCCGCTCTTTTTCTTTGGGAAAGAAACC
ATGCAAAGTCTCAGAATATACAAGTACCACTGGGCTTGTACCATGTTCAGCAACACCAACAACTTTTGGG
AACCTCAGAGCAGCCAATGGCCAAGGGCAACAACGACGCCGAATTACATCTGTCCAGCCACCTACAGGCC
TCCAGGAATGGCTAAAAATGTTTCAGAGCTGGAGTGGACCAGAGAAATTGCTTGCTTTAGATGAACTCAT
TGATAGTTGTGAACCAACACAAGTAAAACATATGATGCAAGTGATAGAACCCCAGTTTCAACGAGACTTC
ATTTCATTGCTCCCTAAAGAGTTGGCACTCTATGTGCTTTCATTCCTGGAACCCAAAGACCTGCTACAAG
CAGCTCAGACATGTCGCTACTGGAGAATTTTGGCTGAAGACAACCTTCTCTGGAGAGAGAAATGCAAAGA
AGAGGGGATTGATGAACCATTGCACATCAAGAGAAGAAAAGTAATAAAACCAGGTTTCATACACAGTCCA
TGGAAAAGTGCATACATCAGACAGCACAGAATTGATACTAACTGGAGGCGAGGAGAACTCAAATCTCCTA
AGGTGCTGAAAGGACATGATGATCATGTGATCACATGCTTACAGTTTTGTGGTAACCGAATAGTTAGTGG
TTCTGATGACAACACTTTAAAAGTTTGGTCAGCAGTCACAGGCAAATGTCTGAGAACATTAGTGGGACAT
ACAGGTGGAGTATGGTCATCACAAATGAGAGACAACATCATCATTAGTGGATCTACAGATCGGACACTCA
AAGTGTGGAATGCAGAGACTGGAGAATGTATACACACCTTATATGGGCATACTTCCACTGTGCGTTGTAT
GCATCTTCATGAAAAAAGAGTTGTTAGCGGTTCTCGAGATGCCACTCTTAGGGTTTGGGATATTGAGACA
GGCCAGTGTTTACATGTTTTGATGGGTCATGTTGCAGCAGTCCGCTGTGTTCAATATGATGGCAGGAGGG
TTGTTAGTGGAGCATATGATTTTATGGTAAAGGTGTGGGATCCAGAGACTGAAACCTGTCTACACACGTT
GCAGGGGCATACTAATAGAGTCTATTCATTACAGTTTGATGGTATCCATGTGGTGAGTGGATCTCTTGAT
ACATCAATCCGTGTTTGGGATGTGGAGACAGGGAATTGCATTCACACGTTAACAGGGCACCAGTCGTTAA
CAAGTGGAATGGAACTCAAAGACAATATTCTTGTCTCTGGGAATGCAGATTCTACAGTTAAAATCTGGGA
TATCAAAACAGGACAGTGTTTACAAACATTGCAAGGTCCCAACAAGCATCAGAGTGCTGTGACCTGTTTA
CAGTTCAACAAGAACTTTGTAATTACCAGCTCAGATGATGGAACTGTAAAACTATGGGACTTGAAAACGG
GTGAATTTATTCGAAACCTAGTCACATTGGAGAGTGGGGGGAGTGGGGGAGTTGTGTGGCGGATCAGAGC
CTCAAACACAAAGCTGGTGTGTGCAGTTGGGAGTCGGAATGGGACTGAAGAAACCAAGCTGCTGGTGCTG
GACTTTGATGTGGACATGAAGTGA
